Addgene plasmid #17333: Dll1ICD-HPC4 pBacPAK8-3
Depositing lab: Joan Conaway & Ronald Conaway. Depositing organization: Stowers Institute for Medical Research. Publication: Neuralized-like 1 (Neurl1) targeted to the plasma membrane by N-myristoylation regulates the Notch ligand Jagged1. Koutelou E, Sato S, Tomomori-Sato C, Florens L, Swanson SK, Washburn MP, Kokkinaki M, Conaway RC, Conaway JW, Moschonas NK. J Biol Chem. 2008 Feb 15;283(7):3846-53. doi: 10.1074/jbc.M706974200. Epub 2007 Dec 12. PubMed 18077452.
Backbone
  Vector backbone: pBacPAK8
  Backbone manufacturer: Conaway Lab
  Backbone size w/o insert (bp): 5500
  Vector type: Insect Expression
Growth in bacteria
  Bacterial resistance: Ampicillin, 100 μg/mL
  Growth temperature: 37°C
  Growth strain: DH5alpha
  Copy number: High Copy
Gene/Insert
  Gene/Insert name: Delta-like 1
  Species: M. musculus (mouse)
  Insert size (bp): 465
  GenBank ID: X80903
  Entrez Gene: Dll1 (a.k.a. Delta1)
  Tag / fusion protein: HPC4 (C terminal on insert)
  Cloning method: Restriction Enzyme
  Sequencing primers: 5′ Bac 1; 3′ Bac 2
Terms and licenses: Academic/Nonprofit Terms; Industry Terms: Not Available to Industry
How to cite: Dll1ICD-HPC4 pBacPAK8-3 was a gift from Joan Conaway & Ronald Conaway (Addgene plasmid # 17333 ; http://n2t.net/addgene:17333 ; RRID:Addgene_17333)
