[The description below was written by a language model from this plasmid's Addgene catalogue record.]
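Description:
Dll1ICD-HPC4 pBacPAK8-3 is an insect-cell expression construct built on pBacPAK8, a baculovirus transfer vector of about 5.5 kb without insert. Transfer vectors of this kind are not expressed directly. The cloned gene sits between baculoviral flanking sequences, so that recombination with viral DNA in insect cells yields a recombinant baculovirus, which then drives protein production in infected cells. The record lists no promoter or other regulatory elements and includes no feature table, although pBacPAK8 vectors generally rely on the strong, very late polyhedrin promoter. In bacteria the plasmid is maintained at high copy number and selected with ampicillin.

The insert is a 465 bp fragment of mouse Delta-like 1 (Dll1, also called Delta1), a transmembrane ligand of the Notch receptor, introduced by restriction enzyme cloning. The construct name and the short insert length suggest that it encodes only the intracellular domain (ICD) rather than the full-length ligand, although the record does not give the exact boundaries. The fragment carries a C-terminal HPC4 tag, a short epitope from human protein C recognised by a calcium-dependent antibody. This tag allows both detection and gentle affinity purification with elution by calcium chelation.

The associated publication concerns regulation of Notch ligands by the protein Neuralized-like 1. The construct is therefore most plausibly a source of tagged recombinant Dll1 cytoplasmic tail from insect cells for biochemical work such as binding or modification assays. The record does not state the specific experiments.
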