>Addgene plasmid #17333 | Dll1ICD-HPC4 pBacPAK8-3 | addgene partial sequence | sequence record 23275 | 17333 with polyhedrin-F
ACCTATAAATACGGAGGCTAGCATGTGCGTCCGGCTGAAGCTACAGAAACACCAGCCTCCACCTGAACCC
TGTGGGGGAGAGACAGAAACCATGAACAACCTAGCCAATTGCCAGCGCGAGAAGGACGTTTCTGTTAGCA
TCATTGGGGCTACCCAGATCAAGAACACCAACAAGAAGGCGGACTTTCACGGGGACCATGGAGCCAAGAA
GAGCAGCTTTAAGGTCCGATACCCCACTGTGGACTATAACCTCGTTCGAGACCTCAAGGGAGATGAAGCC
ACGGTCAGGGATACACACAGCAAACGTGACACCAAGTGCCAGTCACAGAGCTCTGCAGGAGAAGAGAAGA
TCGCCCCAACACTTAGGGGTGGGGAGATTCCTGACAGAAAAAGGCCAGAGTCTGTCTACTCTACTTCAAA
GGACACCAAGTACCAGTCGGTGTATGTTCTGTCTGCAGAAAAGGATGAGTGTGTTATAGCGACTGAGGTG
GGCCTCGAGGCCGAGGACCAGGTGGACCCCAGGCTGATCGACGGCAAGTAACGGATCTGGTACCGAGCTC
GAATTCCCGGGCGGCCGCTTAATTAATTGATCCGGGTTATTAGTACATTTATTAAGCGCTAGATTCTGTG
CGTTGTTGAATTACAGACAATTGTTGTACGTATTTTAAT
